>Addgene plasmid #136143 | [pSK24] pACYCDuet His-c7orf59|HBXIP | addgene full sequence | sequence record 273222 | Addgene NGS Result
GGGGAATTGTGAGCGGATAACAATTCCCCTGTAGAAATAATTTTGTTTAACTTTAATAAGGAGATATACC
ATGGGCAGCAGCCATCACCATCATCACCACAGCCTGGAAGTTCTGTTCCAGGGGCCCGGATCCATGACTT
CTGCGCTGACCCAGGGGCTGGAGCGAATCCCA
[234 nt withheld, positions 173-406]
CGAGGTCGGGAGCCCATTGATGTCTGAGCGGCCGCATAATGCTTAAGTCGAACAGAAAGTAATCGTATTG
TACACGGCCGCATAATCGAAATTAATACGACTCACTATAGGGGAATTGTGAGCGGATAACAATTCCCCAT
CTTAGTATATTAGTTAAGTATAAGAAGGAGATATACATATGATGGAGGCGACCTTGGAG
[255 nt withheld, positions 606-860]
TGACTCGAGTCTGGTAAAGAAACCGCTGCTGCGAAATTTGAACGCCAGCACATGGACTCGTCTACTAGCG
CAGCTTAATTAACCTAGGCTGCTGCCACCGCTGAGCAATAACTAGCATAACCCCTTGGGGCCTCTAAACG
GGTCTTGAGGGGTTTTTTGCTGAAACCTCAGGCATTTGAGAAGCACACGGTCACACTGCTTCCGGTAGTC
AATAAACCGGTAAACCAGCAATAGACATAAGCGGCTATTTAACGACCCTGCCCTGAACCGACGACCGGGT
CGAATTTGCTTTCGAATTTCTGCCATTCATCCGCTTATTATCACTTATTCAGGCGTAGCAACCAGGCGTT
TAAGGGCACCAATAACTGCCTTAAAAAAATTACGCCCCGCCCTGCCACTCATCGCAGTACTGTTGTAATT
CATTAAGCATTCTGCCGACATGGAAGCCATCACAAACGGCATGATGAACCTGAATCGCCAGCGGCATCAG
CACCTTGTCGCCTTGCGTATAATATTTGCCCATAGTGAAAACGGGGGCGAAGAAGTTGTCCATATTGGCC
ACGTTTAAATCAAAACTGGTGAAACTCACCCAGGGATTGGCTGAGACGAAAAACATATTCTCAATAAACC
CTTTAGGGAAATAGGCCAGGTTTTCACCGTAACACGCCACATCTTGCGAATATATGTGTAGAAACTGCCG
GAAATCGTCGTGGTATTCACTCCAGAGCGATGAAAACGTTTCAGTTTGCTCATGGAAAACGGTGTAACAA
GGGTGAACACTATCCCATATCACCAGCTCACCGTCTTTCATTGCCATACGGAACTCCGGATGAGCATTCA
TCAGGCGGGCAAGAATGTGAATAAAGGCCGGATAAAACTTGTGCTTATTTTTCTTTACGGTCTTTAAAAA
GGCCGTAATATCCAGCTGAACGGTCTGGTTATAGGTACATTGAGCAACTGACTGAAATGCCTCAAAATGT
TCTTTACGATGCCATTGGGATATATCAACGGTGGTATATCCAGTGATTTTTTTCTCCATTTTAGCTTCCT
TAGCTCCTGAAAATCTCGATAACTCAAAAAATACGCCCGGTAGTGATCTTATTTCATTATGGTGAAAGTT
GGAACCTCTTACGTGCCGATCAACGTCTCATTTTCGCCAAAAGTTGGCCCAGGGCTTCCCGGTATCAACA
GGGACACCAGGATTTATTTATTCTGCGAAGTGATCTTCCGTCACAGGTATTTATTCGGCGCAAAGTGCGT
CGGGTGATGCTGCCAACTTACTGATTTAGTGTATGATGGTGTTTTTGAGGTGCTCCAGTGGCTTCTGTTT
CTATCAGCTGTCCCTCCTGTTCAGCTACTGACGGGGTGGTGCGTAACGGCAAAAGCACCGCCGGACATCA
GCGCTAGCGGAGTGTATACTGGCTTACTATGTTGGCACTGATGAGGGTGTCAGTGAAGTGCTTCATGTGG
CAGGAGAAAAAAGGCTGCACCGGTGCGTCAGCAGAATATGTGATACAGGATATATTCCGCTTCCTCGCTC
ACTGACTCGCTACGCTCGGTCGTTCGACTGCGGCGAGCGGAAATGGCTTACGAACGGGGCGGAGATTTCC
TGGAAGATGCCAGGAAGATACTTAACAGGGAAGTGAGAGGGCCGCGGCAAAGCCGTTTTTCCATAGGCTC
CGCCCCCCTGACAAGCATCACGAAATCTGACGCTCAAATCAGTGGTGGCGAAACCCGACAGGACTATAAA
GATACCAGGCGTTTCCCCCTGGCGGCTCCCTCGTGCGCTCTCCTGTTCCTGCCTTTCGGTTTACCGGTGT
CATTCCGCTGTTATGGCCGCGTTTGTCTCATTCCACGCCTGACACTCAGTTCCGGGTAGGCAGTTCGCTC
CAAGCTGGACTGTATGCACGAACCCCCCGTTCAGTCCGACCGCTGCGCCTTATCCGGTAACTATCGTCTT
GAGTCCAACCCGGAAAGACATGCAAAAGCACCACTGGCAGCAGCCACTGGTAATTGATTTAGAGGAGTTA
GTCTTGAAGTCATGCGCCGGTTAAGGCTAAACTGAAAGGACAAGTTTTGGTGACTGCGCTCCTCCAAGCC
AGTTACCTCGGTTCAAAGAGTTGGTAGCTCAGAGAACCTTCGAAAAACCGCCCTGCAAGGCGGTTTTTTC
GTTTTCAGAGCAAGAGATTACGCGCAGACCAAAACGATCTCAAGAAGATCATCTTATTAATCAGATAAAA
TATTTCTAGATTTCAGTGCAATTTATCTCTTCAAATGTAGCACCTGAAGTCAGCCCCATACGATATAAGT
TGTAATTCTCATGTTAGTCATGCCCCGCGCCCACCGGAAGGAGCTGACTGGGTTGAAGGCTCTCAAGGGC
ATCGGTCGAGATCCCGGTGCCTAATGAGTGAGCTAACTTACATTAATTGCGTTGCGCTCACTGCCCGCTT
TCCAGTCGGGAAACCTGTCGTGCCAGCTGCATTAATGAATCGGCCAACGCGCGGGGAGAGGCGGTTTGCG
TATTGGGCGCCAGGGTGGTTTTTCTTTTCACCAGTGAGACGGGCAACAGCTGATTGCCCTTCACCGCCTG
GCCCTGAGAGAGTTGCAGCAAGCGGTCCACGCTGGTTTGCCCCAGCAGGCGAAAATCCTGTTTGATGGTG
GTTAACGGCGGGATATAACATGAGCTGTCTTCGGTATCGTCGTATCCCACTACCGAGATGTCCGCACCAA
CGCGCAGCCCGGACTCGGTAATGGCGCGCATTGCGCCCAGCGCCATCTGATCGTTGGCAACCAGCATCGC
AGTGGGAACGATGCCCTCATTCAGCATTTGCATGGTTTGTTGAAAACCGGACATGGCACTCCAGTCGCCT
TCCCGTTCCGCTATCGGCTGAATTTGATTGCGAGTGAGATATTTATGCCAGCCAGCCAGACGCAGACGCG
CCGAGACAGAACTTAATGGGCCCGCTAACAGCGCGATTTGCTGGTGACCCAATGCGACCAGATGCTCCAC
GCCCAGTCGCGTACCGTCTTCATGGGAGAAAATAATACTGTTGATGGGTGTCTGGTCAGAGACATCAAGA
AATAACGCCGGAACATTAGTGCAGGCAGCTTCCACAGCAATGGCATCCTGGTCATCCAGCGGATAGTTAA
TGATCAGCCCACTGACGCGTTGCGCGAGAAGATTGTGCACCGCCGCTTTACAGGCTTCGACGCCGCTTCG
TTCTACCATCGACACCACCACGCTGGCACCCAGTTGATCGGCGCGAGATTTAATCGCCGCGACAATTTGC
GACGGCGCGTGCAGGGCCAGACTGGAGGTGGCAACGCCAATCAGCAACGACTGTTTGCCCGCCAGTTGTT
GTGCCACGCGGTTGGGAATGTAATTCAGCTCCGCCATCGCCGCTTCCACTTTTTCCCGCGTTTTCGCAGA
AACGTGGCTGGCCTGGTTCACCACGCGGGAAACGGTCTGATAAGAGACACCGGCATACTCTGCGACATCG
TATAACGTTACTGGTTTCACATTCACCACCCTGAATTGACTCTCTTCCGGGCGCTATCATGCCATACCGC
GAAAGGTTTTGCGCCATTCGATGGTGTCCGGGATCTCGACGCTCTCCCTTATGCGACTCCTGCATTAGGA
AATTAATACGACTCACTATA
Features (pLannotate 1.2.2; 20 found; start..end, strand, type, name):
      3..27      +  protein_bind   lac operator: The lac repressor binds to the lac operator to inhibit transcription in E. coli. This inhibition can be relieved by adding lactose or isopropyl-β-D-thiogalactopyranoside (IPTG). lac repressor encoded by lacI
     42..64      +  RBS            RBS: efficient ribosome binding site from bacteriophage T7 gene 10 (Olins and Rangwala, 1989)
    134..430     +  CDS            LAMTOR4 (sequence partly withheld): LTOR4_HUMAN - Also known as C7orf59. Experimental evidence at protein level: Swiss-Prot protein existence level 1. As part of the Ragulator complex it is involved in amino acid sensing and activation of mTORC1, a signaling complex promoting cell growth in response to growth factors, energy levels, and amino acids. Activated by amino acids through a mechanism involving the lysosomal V- ATPase, the Ragulator functions as a guanine nucleotide exchange factor activating the small GTPases Rag. Activated Ragulator and Rag GTPases function as a scaffold recruiting mTORC1 to lysosomes where it is in t
    499..517     +  promoter       T7 promoter: promoter for bacteriophage T7 RNA polymerase
    518..542     +  protein_bind   lac operator: The lac repressor binds to the lac operator to inhibit transcription in E. coli. This inhibition can be relieved by adding lactose or isopropyl-β-D-thiogalactopyranoside (IPTG). lac repressor encoded by lacI
    588..860     +  CDS            LAMTOR5 (sequence partly withheld): LTOR5_HUMAN - Also known as HBXIP From Homo sapiens (Human).
    876..917     +  CDS            S-Tag (fragment): affinity and epitope tag derived from pancreatic ribonuclease A
    947..964     +  CDS            SET1 (fragment): solubility-enhancement tag derived from T7 phage gene 10B
    972..1019    +  terminator     T7 terminator: transcription terminator for bacteriophage T7 RNA polymerase
   1243..1899    -  CDS            cat: CAT_ECOLX - Experimental evidence at protein level: Swiss-Prot protein existence level 1. This enzyme is an effector of chloramphenicol resistance in bacteria. From Escherichia coli. This protein is used as a marker in many commonly used cloning vectors, such as pACYC184.
   1900..2002    -  promoter       cat promoter: promoter of the E. coli cat gene encoding chloramphenicol acetyltransferase
   2123..2266    +  mobile_element IS1 (fragment): prokaryotic transposable element IS1
   2385..2440    -  rep_origin     RSF ori (fragment): Plasmids containing the RSF 1030 origin of replication can be propagated in E. coli cells that contain additional plasmids with compatible origins.
   2528..3073    -  rep_origin     p15A ori: Plasmids containing the medium-copy-number p15A origin of replication can be propagated in E. coli cells that contain a second plasmid with the ColE1 origin.
   3185..3249    -  CDS            TcR (fragment): tetracycline efflux protein; tet; confers resistance to tetracycline
   3264..3285    -  protein_bind   CAP binding site: CAP binding activates transcription in the presence of cAMP. E. coli catabolite activator protein
   3298..4380    -  CDS            lacI: lac repressor; lacI; The lac repressor binds to the lac operator to inhibit transcription in E. coli. This inhibition can be relieved by adding lactose or isopropyl-β-D-thiogalactopyranoside (IPTG).
   4381..4458    -  promoter       lacI promoter: lacI
   4466..4501    -  CDS            TcR (fragment): tetracycline efflux protein; tet; confers resistance to tetracycline
   4504..2       +  promoter       T7 promoter (across the origin): promoter for bacteriophage T7 RNA polymerase
