[The description below was written by a language model from this plasmid's Addgene catalogue record and pLannotate feature annotations shown in this document.]
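Description:
[pSK24] pACYCDuet His-c7orf59|HBXIP is a bacterial co-expression plasmid of about 4.5 kb, built on the pACYCDuet backbone, that produces two human Ragulator subunits in E. coli: LAMTOR4 (c7orf59) and LAMTOR5 (HBXIP). It replicates from the p15A origin and is selected with chloramphenicol through the cat gene and its native promoter. The catalogue lists it as high copy, whereas the annotation describes p15A as a medium-copy origin. Because p15A is compatible with ColE1-type origins, the plasmid can be maintained alongside a second expression vector in the same cell. The short IS1, RSF ori and tetracycline-resistance fragments in the annotation appear to be backbone remnants rather than functional elements.

The payload follows the Duet layout of two tandem expression units. Each has its own T7 promoter followed by a lac operator, and a single T7 terminator lies downstream of the second unit. The first unit, whose promoter spans the numbering origin, uses a T7 gene 10 ribosome binding site to drive LAMTOR4. The plasmid name indicates an N-terminal His tag on this subunit, although no His tag is annotated as a separate feature. The second unit drives LAMTOR5. A partial S-tag lies downstream of that coding sequence, but the record does not show whether it is fused in frame. A lacI gene on the plasmid supplies repressor, so expression is IPTG-inducible in hosts that provide T7 RNA polymerase. The stated purpose is bacterial expression of the two proteins, and tagging only one subunit would allow the pair to be co-purified through it. The associated work concerns how Ragulator and SLC38A9 activate the Rag GTPases. The cloning sites used are not recorded.
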