Addgene plasmid #136143: [pSK24] pACYCDuet His-c7orf59|HBXIP
Purpose: bacterial expression of c7orf59 and HBXIP
Depositing lab: David Sabatini & Kuang Shen. Depositing organization: Whitehead Institute for Biomedical Research. Publication: Ragulator and SLC38A9 activate the Rag GTPases through noncanonical GEF mechanisms. Shen K, Sabatini DM. Proc Natl Acad Sci U S A. 2018 Sep 18;115(38):9545-9550. doi: 10.1073/pnas.1811727115. Epub 2018 Sep 4. PubMed 30181260.
Backbone
  Vector backbone: pACYCDuet
  Vector type: Bacterial Expression
Growth in bacteria
  Bacterial resistance: Chloramphenicol, 25 μg/mL
  Growth temperature: 37°C
  Growth strain: DH5alpha
  Copy number: High Copy
Gene/Insert
  Gene/Insert name: c7orf59 and HBXIP
  Species: H. sapiens (human)
  Entrez Gene: LAMTOR4 (a.k.a. C7orf59); LAMTOR5 (a.k.a. HBXIP, XIP)
  Cloning method: Restriction Enzyme; 5′ cloning site unknown (unknown if destroyed); 3′ cloning site unknown (unknown if destroyed)
Terms and licenses: Academic/Nonprofit Terms; Industry Terms: Not Available to Industry
How to cite: [pSK24] pACYCDuet His-c7orf59|HBXIP was a gift from David Sabatini & Kuang Shen (Addgene plasmid # 136143 ; http://n2t.net/addgene:136143 ; RRID:Addgene_136143)
