>Addgene plasmid #136143 | [pSK24] pACYCDuet His-c7orf59|HBXIP | depositor partial sequence | sequence record 262726 | ORF
TCACTATAGGGGAATTGTGAGCGGATAACAATTCCCCTGTAGAAATAATTTTGTTTAACTTTAATAAGGA
GATATACCATGGGCAGCAGCCATCACCATCATCACCACAGCCTGGAAGTTCTGTTCCAGGGGCCCGGATC
CATGACTTCTGCGCTGACCCAGGGGCTGGAGCGAATCCCA
[234 nt withheld, positions 181-414]
CGAGGTCGGGAGCCCATTGATGTCTGAGCGGCCGCATAATGCTTAAGTCGAACAGAAAGTAATCGTATTG
TACACGGCCGCATAATCGAAATTAATACGACTCACTATAGGGGAATTGTGAGCGGATAACAATTCCCCAT
CTTAGTATATTAGTTAAGTATAAGAAGGAGATATACATATGATGGAGGCGACCTTGGAG
[255 nt withheld, positions 614-868]
TGACTCGAGTCTGGTAAAGAAACCGCTGCTGCGAAATTTGAACGCCAGCACATGGACTCGTCTACTAGCG
CAGCTTAATTAACCTAGGCTGCTGCCACCGCTGAGCAATAACTAGCATAACCCCTTGGGGCCTCTAAACG
GGTCTTGAGGGGTTTTTTGCTGAAACCTCAGGCATTTGAGAAGCACACGGTCACACTGCTTCCGGTAGTC
AATAAACCGGTAAACCAGCAATAGACATAAGCGGCTATTTAACGACCCTGCCCTGAACCGACGACCGGGT
CGAATTTGCTTTCGAATTTCTGCCATTCATCCGCTTATTATCACTTATTCAGGCGTAGCAACCAGGCGTT
TAAGGGCACCAATAACTGCCTTAAAAAAATTACGCCCCGCCCTGCCACTCATCGCAGTACTGTTGTAATT
CATTAAGCATTCTGCCGACATGGAAGCCATCACAAACGGCATGATGAACCTGAATCGCCAGCGGCATCAG
CACCTTGTCGCCTTGCGTATAATATTTGCCCATAGTGAAAACGGGGGCGAAGAAGTTGTCCATATTGGCC
ACGTTTAAATCAAAACTGGT
